Addgene plasmid #248532: pLenti-gRNA8-2
Purpose: A CRISPR-based technology to study chromosome-specific aneuploidy by targeting human centromeres
Depositing lab: Teresa Davoli. Depositing organization: NYU Grossman School of Medicine. Publication: KaryoCreate: A CRISPR-based technology to study chromosome-specific aneuploidy by targeting human centromeres. Bosco N, Goldberg A, Zhao X, Mays JC, Cheng P, Johnson AF, Bianchi JJ, Toscani C, Di Tommaso E, Katsnelson L, Annuar D, Mei S, Faitelson RE, Pesselev IY, Mohamed KS, Mermerian A, Camacho-Hernandez EM, Gionco CA, Manikas J, Tseng YS, Sun Z, Fani S, Keegan S, Lippman SM, Fenyo D, Giunta S, Santaguida S, Davoli T. Cell. 2023 Apr 27;186(9):1985-2001.e19. doi: 10.1016/j.cell.2023.03.029. Epub 2023 Apr 18. PubMed 37075754.
Backbone
  Vector backbone: pLentiGuide-Puro-FE
  Vector type: Mammalian Expression, CRISPR
Growth in bacteria
  Bacterial resistance: Ampicillin, 100 μg/mL
  Growth temperature: 30°C
  Growth strain: NEB Stable
  Copy number: High Copy
Gene/Insert
  Gene/Insert name: gRNA8-2
  gRNA/shRNA sequence: GAATGTTCAACTCTGAGAGC
  Species: H. sapiens (human)
  Promoter: U6
  Cloning method: Gibson Cloning
Terms and licenses: Academic/Nonprofit Terms; Industry Terms: Not Available to Industry
How to cite: pLenti-gRNA8-2 was a gift from Teresa Davoli (Addgene plasmid # 248532 ; http://n2t.net/addgene:248532 ; RRID:Addgene_248532)
