[The description below was written by a language model from this plasmid's Addgene catalogue record and pLannotate feature annotations shown in this document.]
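Description:
pLenti-gRNA8-2 is a lentiviral single-guide RNA expression plasmid built on the pLentiGuide-Puro-FE backbone. It is part of the KaryoCreate system, a CRISPR-based approach for inducing and studying chromosome-specific aneuploidy by targeting human centromeres. In bacteria it is maintained through a high-copy ColE1/pUC-type origin and selected with ampicillin via the β-lactamase gene. An f1 origin and remnants of a lac/T7/T3 cloning cassette are also annotated in the backbone.

The transfer-vector portion has the layout of a third-generation, self-inactivating HIV-1 design. An RSV promoter is fused to a truncated 5' LTR to drive genomic RNA production in packaging cells. It is followed by the Ψ packaging signal with a gag fragment, the Rev response element for Rev-dependent nuclear export, a cPPT/CTS element, WPRE to enhance transcript expression, and a ΔU3 3' LTR that inactivates the LTR promoter after integration. An SV40 poly(A) signal and SV40 origin lie downstream of the 3' LTR.

Within the provirus, a human U6 RNA polymerase III promoter transcribes the gRNA8-2 spacer, which was inserted by Gibson cloning and is directed against a human sequence. The spacer is joined to a Streptococcus pyogenes Cas9 guide scaffold, which is annotated only as a partial tracrRNA match. That partial match may reflect a modified scaffold, as the "FE" in the backbone name hints, but the record does not say so. A separate EF-1α core promoter with its intron A drives puromycin N-acetyltransferase, allowing selection of transduced mammalian cells. The plasmid encodes no Cas9 or dCas9, so that component must be supplied separately. The name suggests a guide for the chromosome 8 centromere, but the record does not state the target chromosome.
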