Features (pLannotate 1.2.2; 29 found; start..end, strand, type, name):
    249..268     +  misc_feature   cPPT/CTS (fragment): central polypurine tract and central termination sequence of HIV-1
    270..503     +  LTR            3' LTR (ΔU3): self-inactivating 3' long terminal repeat (LTR) from HIV-1
    581..702     +  polyA_signal   SV40 poly(A) signal: SV40 polyadenylation signal
    742..877     +  rep_origin     SV40 ori: SV40 origin of replication
    898..916     -  promoter       T7 promoter: promoter for bacteriophage T7 RNA polymerase
    924..1079    +  CDS            lacZα (fragment): LacZα fragment of β-galactosidase; lacZ fragment
   1084..1512    +  rep_origin     f1 ori (sequence partly withheld): f1 bacteriophage origin of replication; arrow indicates direction of (+) strand synthesis
   1565..1669    +  promoter       AmpR promoter: bla
   1670..2530    +  CDS            AmpR: β-lactamase; bla; confers resistance to ampicillin, carbenicillin, and related antibiotics
   2701..3289    +  rep_origin     ori: high-copy-number ColE1/pMB1/pBR322/pUC origin of replication
   3472..3564    +  CDS            lacI (fragment): lac repressor; lacI; The lac repressor binds to the lac operator to inhibit transcription in E. coli. This inhibition can be relieved by adding lactose or isopropyl-β-D-thiogalactopyranoside (IPTG).
   3577..3598    +  protein_bind   CAP binding site: CAP binding activates transcription in the presence of cAMP. E. coli catabolite activator protein
   3613..3643    +  promoter       lac promoter: promoter for the E. coli lac operon
   3651..3667    +  protein_bind   lac operator: The lac repressor binds to the lac operator to inhibit transcription in E. coli. This inhibition can be relieved by adding lactose or isopropyl-β-D-thiogalactopyranoside (IPTG). lac repressor encoded by lacI
   3712..3730    +  promoter       T3 promoter: promoter for bacteriophage T3 RNA polymerase
   3758..3984    +  promoter       RSV promoter: Rous sarcoma virus enhancer/promoter
   3985..4165    +  LTR            5' LTR (truncated): truncated 5' long terminal repeat (LTR) from HIV-1
   4212..4337    +  misc_feature   HIV-1 Ψ: packaging signal of human immunodeficiency virus type 1
   4321..4684    +  CDS            HIV-1 gag (fragment): gag protein from human immunodeficiency virus 1; gag
   4830..5063    +  misc_feature   RRE: The Rev response element (RRE) of HIV-1 allows for Rev-dependent mRNA export from the nucleus to the cytoplasm.
   5440..5466    +  CDS            Rev (fragment): human immunodeficiency virus 1 (HIV-1) Rev protein; rev; enhances nuclear export of unspliced and incompletely spliced viral mRNAs
   5470..5710    +  promoter       U6 promoter: RNA polymerase III promoter for human U6 snRNA
   5758..5825    +  misc_RNA       tracrRNA (fragment): trans-activating CRISPR RNA for the Streptococcus pyogenes CRISPR/Cas9 system
   5881..5998    +  misc_feature   cPPT/CTS: central polypurine tract and central termination sequence of HIV-1
   6064..6130    +  CDS            small t antigen (fragment): SV40 (simian virus 40) small t antigen
   6156..6367    +  promoter       EF-1α core promoter: core promoter for human elongation factor EF-1α
   6368..7306    +  intron         EF-1α intron A: intron upstream of the start codon of human EF-1α
   7328..7927    +  CDS            PuroR (fragment): puromycin N-acetyltransferase; pac from Streptomyces; confers resistance to puromycin
   7943..198     +  misc_feature   WPRE (across the origin): woodchuck hepatitis virus posttranscriptional regulatory element
>Addgene plasmid #248532 | pLenti-gRNA8-2 | addgene full sequence | sequence record 493010 | Addgene NGS Result
GGAAATCATCGTCCTTTCCTTGGCTGCTCGCCTGTGTTGCCACCTGGATTCTGCGCGGGACGTCCTTCTG
CTACGTCCCTTCGGCCCTCAATCCAGCGGACCTTCCTTCCCGCGGCCTGCTGCCGGCTCTGCGGCCTCTT
CCGCGTCTTCGCCTTCGCCCTCAGACGAGTCGGATCTCCCTTTGGGCCGCCTCCCCGCGTCGACTTTAAG
ACCAATGACTTACAAGGCAGCTGTAGATCTTAGCCACTTTTTAAAAGAAAAGGGGGGACTGGAAGGGCTA
ATTCACTCCCAACGAAGACAAGATCTGCTTTTTGCTTGTACTGGGTCTCTCTGGTTAGACCAGATCTGAG
CCTGGGAGCTCTCTGGCTAACTAGGGAACCCACTGCTTAAGCCTCAATAAAGCTTGCCTTGAGTGCTTCA
AGTAGTGTGTGCCCGTCTGTTGTGTGACTCTGGTAACTAGAGATCCCTCAGACCCTTTTAGTCAGTGTGG
AAAATCTCTAGCAGTACGTATAGTAGTTCATGTCATCTTATTATTCAGTATTTATAACTTGCAAAGAAAT
GAATATCAGAGAGTGAGAGGAACTTGTTTATTGCAGCTTATAATGGTTACAAATAAAGCAATAGCATCAC
AAATTTCACAAATAAAGCATTTTTTTCACTGCATTCTAGTTGTGGTTTGTCCAAACTCATCAATGTATCT
TATCATGTCTGGCTCTAGCTATCCCGCCCCTAACTCCGCCCATCCCGCCCCTAACTCCGCCCAGTTCCGC
CCATTCTCCGCCCCATGGCTGACTAATTTTTTTTATTTATGCAGAGGCCGAGGCCGCCTCGGCCTCTGAG
CTATTCCAGAAGTAGTGAGGAGGCTTTTTTGGAGGCCTAGGGACGTACCCAATTCGCCCTATAGTGAGTC
GTATTACGCGCGCTCACTGGCCGTCGTTTTACAACGTCGTGACTGGGAAAACCCTGGCGTTACCCAACTT
AATCGCCTTGCAGCACATCCCCCTTTCGCCAGCTGGCGTAATAGCGAAGAGGCCCGCACCGATCGCCCTT
CCCAACAGTTGCGCAGCCTGAATGGCGAATGGG
[124 nt withheld, positions 1084-1207]
C
[91 nt withheld, positions 1209-1299]
A
[49 nt withheld, positions 1301-1349]
CCTTTGACGTTGGAGTCCACGTTCTTT
[37 nt withheld, positions 1377-1413]
ACCCTATCTCGGTCTATTCTTTTGATTTATAAGGGATTTTGCCGATTTCGGCCTATTGGTTAAAAAATGA
GCTGATTTAACAAAAATTTAACGCGAATTTTAACAAAATATTAACGCTTACAATTTAGGTGGCACTTTTC
GGGGAAATGTGCGCGGAACCCCTATTTGTTTATTTTTCTAAATACATTCAAATATGTATCCGCTCATGAG
ACAATAACCCTGATAAATGCTTCAATAATATTGAAAAAGGAAGAGTATGAGTATTCAACATTTCCGTGTC
GCCCTTATTCCCTTTTTTGCGGCATTTTGCCTTCCTGTTTTTGCTCACCCAGAAACGCTGGTGAAAGTAA
AAGATGCTGAAGATCAGTTGGGTGCACGAGTGGGTTACATCGAACTGGATCTCAACAGCGGTAAGATCCT
TGAGAGTTTTCGCCCCGAAGAACGTTTTCCAATGATGAGCACTTTTAAAGTTCTGCTATGTGGCGCGGTA
TTATCCCGTATTGACGCCGGGCAAGAGCAACTCGGTCGCCGCATACACTATTCTCAGAATGACTTGGTTG
AGTACTCACCAGTCACAGAAAAGCATCTTACGGATGGCATGACAGTAAGAGAATTATGCAGTGCTGCCAT
AACCATGAGTGATAACACTGCGGCCAACTTACTTCTGACAACGATCGGAGGACCGAAGGAGCTAACCGCT
TTTTTGCACAACATGGGGGATCATGTAACTCGCCTTGATCGTTGGGAACCGGAGCTGAATGAAGCCATAC
CAAACGACGAGCGTGACACCACGATGCCTGTAGCAATGGCAACAACGTTGCGCAAACTATTAACTGGCGA
ACTACTTACTCTAGCTTCCCGGCAACAATTAATAGACTGGATGGAGGCGGATAAAGTTGCAGGACCACTT
CTGCGCTCGGCCCTTCCGGCTGGCTGGTTTATTGCTGATAAATCTGGAGCCGGTGAGCGTGGGTCTCGCG
GTATCATTGCAGCACTGGGGCCAGATGGTAAGCCCTCCCGTATCGTAGTTATCTACACGACGGGGAGTCA
GGCAACTATGGATGAACGAAATAGACAGATCGCTGAGATAGGTGCCTCACTGATTAAGCATTGGTAACTG
TCAGACCAAGTTTACTCATATATACTTTAGATTGATTTAAAACTTCATTTTTAATTTAAAAGGATCTAGG
TGAAGATCCTTTTTGATAATCTCATGACCAAAATCCCTTAACGTGAGTTTTCGTTCCACTGAGCGTCAGA
CCCCGTAGAAAAGATCAAAGGATCTTCTTGAGATCCTTTTTTTCTGCGCGTAATCTGCTGCTTGCAAACA
AAAAAACCACCGCTACCAGCGGTGGTTTGTTTGCCGGATCAAGAGCTACCAACTCTTTTTCCGAAGGTAA
CTGGCTTCAGCAGAGCGCAGATACCAAATACTGTTCTTCTAGTGTAGCCGTAGTTAGGCCACCACTTCAA
GAACTCTGTAGCACCGCCTACATACCTCGCTCTGCTAATCCTGTTACCAGTGGCTGCTGCCAGTGGCGAT
AAGTCGTGTCTTACCGGGTTGGACTCAAGACGATAGTTACCGGATAAGGCGCAGCGGTCGGGCTGAACGG
GGGGTTCGTGCACACAGCCCAGCTTGGAGCGAACGACCTACACCGAACTGAGATACCTACAGCGTGAGCT
ATGAGAAAGCGCCACGCTTCCCGAAGGGAGAAAGGCGGACAGGTATCCGGTAAGCGGCAGGGTCGGAACA
GGAGAGCGCACGAGGGAGCTTCCAGGGGGAAACGCCTGGTATCTTTATAGTCCTGTCGGGTTTCGCCACC
TCTGACTTGAGCGTCGATTTTTGTGATGCTCGTCAGGGGGGCGGAGCCTATGGAAAAACGCCAGCAACGC
GGCCTTTTTACGGTTCCTGGCCTTTTGCTGGCCTTTTGCTCACATGTTCTTTCCTGCGTTATCCCCTGAT
TCTGTGGATAACCGTATTACCGCCTTTGAGTGAGCTGATACCGCTCGCCGCAGCCGAACGACCGAGCGCA
GCGAGTCAGTGAGCGAGGAAGCGGAAGAGCGCCCAATACGCAAACCGCCTCTCCCCGCGCGTTGGCCGAT
TCATTAATGCAGCTGGCACGACAGGTTTCCCGACTGGAAAGCGGGCAGTGAGCGCAACGCAATTAATGTG
AGTTAGCTCACTCATTAGGCACCCCAGGCTTTACACTTTATGCTTCCGGCTCGTATGTTGTGTGGAATTG
TGAGCGGATAACAATTTCACACAGGAAACAGCTATGACCATGATTACGCCAAGCGCGCAATTAACCCTCA
CTAAAGGGAACAAAAGCTGGAGCTGCAAGCTTAATGTAGTCTTATGCAATACTCTTGTAGTCTTGCAACA
TGGTAACGATGAGTTAGCAACATGCCTTACAAGGAGAGAAAAAGCACCGTGCATGCCGATTGGTGGAAGT
AAGGTGGTACGATCGTGCCTTATTAGGAAGGCAACAGACGGGTCTGACATGGATTGGACGAACCACTGAA
TTGCCGCATTGCAGAGATATTGTATTTAAGTGCCTAGCTCGATACATAAACGGGTCTCTCTGGTTAGACC
AGATCTGAGCCTGGGAGCTCTCTGGCTAACTAGGGAACCCACTGCTTAAGCCTCAATAAAGCTTGCCTTG
AGTGCTTCAAGTAGTGTGTGCCCGTCTGTTGTGTGACTCTGGTAACTAGAGATCCCTCAGACCCTTTTAG
TCAGTGTGGAAAATCTCTAGCAGTGGCGCCCGAACAGGGACTTGAAAGCGAAAGGGAAACCAGAGGAGCT
CTCTCGACGCAGGACTCGGCTTGCTGAAGCGCGCACGGCAAGAGGCGAGGGGCGGCGACTGGTGAGTACG
CCAAAAATTTTGACTAGCGGAGGCTAGAAGGAGAGAGATGGGTGCGAGAGCGTCAGTATTAAGCGGGGGA
GAATTAGATCGCGATGGGAAAAAATTCGGTTAAGGCCAGGGGGAAAGAAAAAATATAAATTAAAACATAT
AGTATGGGCAAGCAGGGAGCTAGAACGATTCGCAGTTAATCCTGGCCTGTTAGAAACATCAGAAGGCTGT
AGACAAATACTGGGACAGCTACAACCATCCCTTCAGACAGGATCAGAAGAACTTAGATCATTATATAATA
CAGTAGCAACCCTCTATTGTGTGCATCAAAGGATAGAGATAAAAGACACCAAGGAAGCTTTAGACAAGAT
AGAGGAAGAGCAAAACAAAAGTAAGACCACCGCACAGCAAGCGGCCGCTGATCTTCAGACCTGGAGGAGG
AGATATGAGGGACAATTGGAGAAGTGAATTATATAAATATAAAGTAGTAAAAATTGAACCATTAGGAGTA
GCACCCACCAAGGCAAAGAGAAGAGTGGTGCAGAGAGAAAAAAGAGCAGTGGGAATAGGAGCTTTGTTCC
TTGGGTTCTTGGGAGCAGCAGGAAGCACTATGGGCGCAGCGTCAATGACGCTGACGGTACAGGCCAGACA
ATTATTGTCTGGTATAGTGCAGCAGCAGAACAATTTGCTGAGGGCTATTGAGGCGCAACAGCATCTGTTG
CAACTCACAGTCTGGGGCATCAAGCAGCTCCAGGCAAGAATCCTGGCTGTGGAAAGATACCTAAAGGATC
AACAGCTCCTGGGGATTTGGGGTTGCTCTGGAAAACTCATTTGCACCACTGCTGTGCCTTGGAATGCTAG
TTGGAGTAATAAATCTCTGGAACAGATTTGGAATCACACGACCTGGATGGAGTGGGACAGAGAAATTAAC
AATTACACAAGCTTAATACACTCCTTAATTGAAGAATCGCAAAACCAGCAAGAAAAGAATGAACAAGAAT
TATTGGAATTAGATAAATGGGCAAGTTTGTGGAATTGGTTTAACATAACAAATTGGCTGTGGTATATAAA
ATTATTCATAATGATAGTAGGAGGCTTGGTAGGTTTAAGAATAGTTTTTGCTGTACTTTCTATAGTGAAT
AGAGTTAGGCAGGGATATTCACCATTATCGTTTCAGACCCACCTCCCAACCCCGAGGGGACCCAGAGAGG
GCCTATTTCCCATGATTCCTTCATATTTGCATATACGATACAAGGCTGTTAGAGAGATAATTAGAATTAA
TTTGACTGTAAACACAAAGATATTAGTACAAAATACGTGACGTAGAAAGTAATAATTTCTTGGGTAGTTT
GCAGTTTTAAAATTATGTTTTAAAATGGACTATCATATGCTTACCGTAACTTGAAAGTATTTCGATTTCT
TGGCTTTATATATCTTGTGGAAAGGACGAAACACCGGAATGTTCAACTCTGAGAGCGTTTAAGAGCTATG
CTGGAAACAGCATAGCAAGTTTAAATAAGGCTAGTCCGTTATCAACTTGAAAAAGTGGCACCGAGTCGGT
GCTTTTTTAAGCTTGGCGTAACTAGATCTTGAGACAAATGGCAGTATTCATCCACAATTTTAAAAGAAAA
GGGGGGATTGGGGGGTACAGTGCAGGGGAAAGAATAGTAGACATAATAGCAACAGACATACAAACTAAAG
AATTACAAAAACAAATTACAAAAATTCAAAATTTTCGGGTTTATTACAGGGACAGCAGAGATCCACTTTG
GCGCCGGCTCGAGGGGGCCCGGGTGCAAAGATGGATAAAGTTTTAAACAGAGAGGAATCTTTGCAGCTAA
TGGACCTTCTAGGTCTTGAAAGGAGTGGGAATTGGCTCCGGTGCCCGTCAGTGGGCAGAGCGCACATCGC
CCACAGTCCCCGAGAAGTTGGGGGGAGGGGTCGGCAATTGATCCGGTGCCTAGAGAAGGTGGCGCGGGGT
AAACTGGGAAAGTGATGTCGTGTACTGGCTCCGCCTTTTTCCCGAGGGTGGGGGAGAACCGTATATAAGT
GCAGTAGTCGCCGTGAACGTTCTTTTTCGCAACGGGTTTGCCGCCAGAACACAGGTAAGTGCCGTGTGTG
GTTCCCGCGGGCCTGGCCTCTTTACGGGTTATGGCCCTTGCGTGCCTTGAATTACTTCCACCTGGCTGCA
GTACGTGATTCTTGATCCCGAGCTTCGGGTTGGAAGTGGGTGGGAGAGTTCGAGGCCTTGCGCTTAAGGA
GCCCCTTCGCCTCGTGCTTGAGTTGAGGCCTGGCCTGGGCGCTGGGGCCGCCGCGTGCGAATCTGGTGGC
ACCTTCGCGCCTGTCTCGCTGCTTTCGATAAGTCTCTAGCCATTTAAAATTTTTGATGACCTGCTGCGAC
GCTTTTTTTCTGGCAAGATAGTCTTGTAAATGCGGGCCAAGATCTGCACACTGGTATTTCGGTTTTTGGG
GCCGCGGGCGGCGACGGGGCCCGTGCGTCCCAGCGCACATGTTCGGCGAGGCGGGGCCTGCGAGCGCGGC
CACCGAGAATCGGACGGGGGTAGTCTCAAGCTGGCCGGCCTGCTCTGGTGCCTGGCCTCGCGCCGCCGTG
TATCGCCCCGCCCTGGGCGGCAAGGCTGGCCCGGTCGGCACCAGTTGCGTGAGCGGAAAGATGGCCGCTT
CCCGGCCCTGCTGCAGGGAGCTCAAAATGGAGGACGCGGCGCTCGGGAGAGCGGGCGGGTGAGTCACCCA
CACAAAGGAAAAGGGCCTTTCCGTCCTCAGCCGTCGCTTCATGTGACTCCACGGAGTACCGGGCGCCGTC
CAGGCACCTCGATTAGTTCTCGAGCTTTTGGAGTACGTCGTCTTTAGGTTGGGGGGAGGGGTTTTATGCG
ATGGAGTTTCCCCACACTGAGTGGGTGGAGACTGAAGTTAGGCCAGCTTGGCACTTGATGTAATTCTCCT
TGGAATTTGCCCTTTTTGAGTTTGGATCTTGGTTCATTCTCAAGCCTCAGACAGTGGTTCAAAGTTTTTT
TCTTCCATTTCAGGTGTCGTGACGTACGGCCACCATGACCGAGTACAAGCCCACGGTGCGCCTCGCCACC
CGCGACGACGTCCCCAGGGCCGTACGCACCCTCGCCGCCGCGTTCGCCGACTACCCCGCCACGCGCCACA
CCGTCGATCCGGACCGCCACATCGAGCGGGTCACCGAGCTGCAAGAACTCTTCCTCACGCGCGTCGGGCT
CGACATCGGCAAGGTGTGGGTCGCGGACGACGGCGCCGCCGTGGCGGTCTGGACCACGCCGGAGAGCGTC
GAAGCGGGGGCGGTGTTCGCCGAGATCGGCCCGCGCATGGCCGAGTTGAGCGGTTCCCGGCTGGCCGCGC
AGCAACAGATGGAAGGCCTCCTGGCGCCGCACCGGCCCAAGGAGCCCGCGTGGTTCCTGGCCACCGTCGG
AGTCTCGCCCGACCACCAGGGCAAGGGTCTGGGCAGCGCCGTCGTGCTCCCCGGAGTGGAGGCGGCCGAG
CGCGCCGGGGTGCCCGCCTTCCTGGAGACCTCCGCGCCCCGCAACCTCCCCTTCTACGAGCGGCTCGGCT
TCACCGTCACCGCCGACGTCGAGGTGCCCGAAGGACCGCGCACCTGGTGCATGACCCGCAAGCCCGGTGC
CTGAACGCGTTAAGTCGACAATCAACCTCTGGATTACAAAATTTGTGAAAGATTGACTGGTATTCTTAAC
TATGTTGCTCCTTTTACGCTATGTGGATACGCTGCTTTAATGCCTTTGTATCATGCTATTGCTTCCCGTA
TGGCTTTCATTTTCTCCTCCTTGTATAAATCCTGGTTGCTGTCTCTTTATGAGGAGTTGTGGCCCGTTGT
CAGGCAACGTGGCGTGGTGTGCACTGTGTTTGCTGACGCAACCCCCACTGGTTGGGGCATTGCCACCACC
TGTCAGCTCCTTTCCGGGACTTTCGCTTTCCCCCTCCCTATTGCCACGGCGGAACTCATCGCCGCCTGCC
TTGCCCGCTGCTGGACAGGGGCTCGGCTGTTGGGCACTGACAATTCCGTGGTGTTGTCGG
